Addgene plasmid #187102: pAAV.hSynapsin.mCherry-P2A-Post-SPHERE-SF-iGluSnFR
Purpose: Glutamate sensor for localization to membrane contatct
Depositing lab: Kotaro Oka. Depositing organization: Keio University. Publication: Genetically encoded sensors for analysing neurotransmission among synaptically-connected neurons. Shindo Y, Ashida K, Masamoto K, Takuwa H, Takahashi M, Higuchi M, Ide R, Hotta K, Oka K. bioRxiv 2022 10.1101/2022.04.03.486903.
Backbone
  Vector backbone: pAAV
  Backbone size w/o insert (bp): 4510
  Vector type: Mammalian Expression, AAV
Growth in bacteria
  Bacterial resistance: Ampicillin, 100 μg/mL
  Growth temperature: 37°C
  Growth strain: NEB Stable
  Copy number: Unknown
Gene/Insert
  Gene/Insert name: Post-SPHERE-SF-iGluSnFR
  Species: Synthetic
  Insert size (bp): 2805
  Promoter: hSyn
  Tag / fusion protein: mCherry-P2A (N terminal on insert)
  Cloning method: Gibson Cloning
Resource information
  A portion of this plasmid was derived from a plasmid made by: Loren Looger, Robert Campbell and Bong-Kiun Kaang, Addgene #106202, #107337, #107335, #111585
Terms and licenses: Academic/Nonprofit Terms; Industry Terms: Not Available to Industry
Depositor comments: Please visit https://www.biorxiv.org/content/10.1101/2022.04.03.486903v1 for bioRxiv preprint.
How to cite: pAAV.hSynapsin.mCherry-P2A-Post-SPHERE-SF-iGluSnFR was a gift from Kotaro Oka (Addgene plasmid # 187102 ; http://n2t.net/addgene:187102 ; RRID:Addgene_187102)
