[The description below was written by a language model from this plasmid's Addgene catalogue record and pLannotate feature annotations shown in this document.]
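Description:
pAAV.hSynapsin.mCherry-P2A-Post-SPHERE-SF-iGluSnFR is an AAV transfer plasmid for neuron-specific mammalian expression of a synthetic, postsynaptically targeted glutamate sensor. It is built on a pAAV backbone and is propagated in E. coli through a high-copy ColE1/pUC-type origin with ampicillin selection (AmpR under its own bla promoter); an f1 phage origin is also present. The expression cassette is flanked by AAV2 inverted terminal repeats, which allow it to be packaged into recombinant AAV particles. The downstream ITR is annotated in full, while the upstream one is detected only as short fragments in the sequencing result. This is common for these repeat-rich, recombination-prone elements and fits the use of a recombination-deficient growth strain.

The human synapsin I promoter drives a single open reading frame. It begins with mCherry, which the record states is joined through a P2A self-cleaving peptide to the sensor, so that red fluorescence marks expressing neurons as a separate protein. The sensor portion contains an immunoglobulin kappa-type leader fragment, presumably acting as a secretion signal, followed by a segment matching an ABL-derived domain. Next come the E. coli glutamate-binding protein GltI and superfolder GFP sequence characteristic of SF-iGluSnFR, and then a neuroligin-related C-terminal fragment that likely provides membrane anchoring on the postsynaptic side. A WPRE and the human growth hormone polyadenylation signal enhance and terminate expression. Short hits to SV40 small t antigen, the EF-1α core promoter, bom and rop appear to be incidental fragments.

The stated purpose is a glutamate sensor localized to membrane contacts. The associated work concerns analysing neurotransmission between synaptically connected neurons, but the record does not detail the mechanism of the SPHERE targeting system or its presumed presynaptic partner.
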