Features (pLannotate 1.2.2; 21 found; start..end, strand, type, name):
     36..63      +  repeat_region  AAV2 ITR (fragment): inverted terminal repeat of adeno-associated virus serotype 2 inverted
     92..119     +  repeat_region  AAV2 ITR (fragment): inverted terminal repeat of adeno-associated virus serotype 2 inverted
    176..242     +  CDS            small t antigen (fragment): SV40 (simian virus 40) small t antigen
    268..321     +  promoter       EF-1α core promoter (fragment): core promoter for human elongation factor EF-1α
    365..812     +  promoter       hSyn promoter: human synapsin I promoter; confers neuron-specific expression (Kügler et al., 2003)
    827..1534    +  CDS            mCherry: mCherry is a basic (constitutively fluorescent) red fluorescent protein published in 2004, derived from Discosoma sp.. It is reported to be a very rapidly-maturing monomer with low acid sensitivity.
   1649..1708    +  CDS            KV3A6_MOUSE (fragment): Experimental evidence at protein level: Swiss-Prot protein existence level 1. From Mus musculus (Mouse).
   1724..1906    +  CDS            ABL (fragment): ABL_FSVHY - Experimental evidence at transcript level: Swiss-Prot protein existence level 2. From Feline sarcoma virus (strain Hardy-Zuckerman 2).
   1937..2677    +  CDS            gltI (fragment): GLTI_ECOLI - Also known as ybeJ, yzzK. Experimental evidence at protein level: Swiss-Prot protein existence level 1. Part of the ABC transporter complex GltIJKL involved in glutamate and aspartate uptake. Binds to both glutamate and aspartate. From Escherichia coli (strain K12).
   2684..2959    +  CDS            Superfolder GFP (fragment): Superfolder GFP is a basic (constitutively fluorescent) green fluorescent protein published in 2005, derived from Aequorea victoria. It is reported to be a very rapidly-maturing weak dimer.
   3032..3601    +  CDS            NLGN4X (fragment): NLGNX_MACMU - Also known as NLGN4. Experimental evidence at transcript level: Swiss-Prot protein existence level 2. Putative neuronal cell surface protein involved in cell-cell- interactions. From Macaca mulatta (Rhesus macaque).
   3632..4220    +  misc_feature   WPRE: woodchuck hepatitis virus posttranscriptional regulatory element
   4240..4716    +  polyA_signal   hGH poly(A) signal: human growth hormone polyadenylation signal
   4762..4902    +  repeat_region  AAV2 ITR: inverted terminal repeat of adeno-associated virus serotype 2 inverted
   4907..4958    -  misc_feature   bom (fragment): basis of mobility region from pBR322
   4977..5432    +  rep_origin     f1 ori (sequence partly withheld): f1 bacteriophage origin of replication; arrow indicates direction of (+) strand synthesis
   5433..5482    -  misc_feature   bom (fragment): basis of mobility region from pBR322
   5584..5619    -  CDS            rop (fragment): Rop protein, which maintains plasmids at low copy number; rop
   5714..5818    +  promoter       AmpR promoter: bla
   5819..6679    +  CDS            AmpR: β-lactamase; bla; confers resistance to ampicillin, carbenicillin, and related antibiotics
   6850..7438    +  rep_origin     ori: high-copy-number ColE1/pMB1/pBR322/pUC origin of replication
>Addgene plasmid #187102 | pAAV.hSynapsin.mCherry-P2A-Post-SPHERE-SF-iGluSnFR | addgene full sequence | sequence record 374401 | Addgene NGS Result
TTTGCTGGCCTTTTGCTCACATGTCCTGCAGGCAGCTGCGCGCTCGCTCGCTCACTGAGGCCGCCCGGGC
GTCGGGCGACCTTTGGTCGCCCGGCCTCAGTGAGCGAGCGAGCGCGCAGAGAGGGAGTGGCCAACTCCAT
CACTAGGGGTTCCTGCGGCCGCACGCGTTGCAAAGATGGATAAAGTTTTAAACAGAGAGGAATCTTTGCA
GCTAATGGACCTTCTAGGTCTTGAAAGGAGTGGGAATTGGCTCCGGTGCCCGTCAGTGGGCAGAGCGCAC
ATCGCCCACAGTCCCCGAGAAGTTGGGGGGAGGGGTCGGCAGCAAATGGTTAATTAATCTAGACTGCAGA
GGGCCCTGCGTATGAGTGCAAGTGGGTTTTAGGACCAGGATGAGGCGGGGTGGGGGTGCCTACCTGACGA
CCGACCCCGACCCACTGGACAAGCACCCAACCCCCATTCCCCAAATTGCGCATCCCCTATCAGAGAGGGG
GAGGGGAAACAGGATGCGGCGAGGCGCGTGCGCACTGCCAGCTTCAGCACCGCGGACAGTGCCTTCGCCC
CCGCCTGGCGGCGCGCGCCACCGCCGCCTCAGCACTGAAGGCGCGCTGACGTCACTCGCCGGTCCCCCGC
AAACTCCCCTTCCCGGCCACCTTGGTCGCGTCCGCGCCGCCGCCGGCCCAGCCGGACCGCACCACGCGAG
GCGCGAGATAGGGGGGCACGGGCGCGACCATCTGCGCTGCGGCGCCGGCGACTCAGCGCTGCCTCAGTCT
GCGGTGGGCAGCGGAGGAGTCGTGTCGTGCCTGAGAGCGCAGTCGAGAACGCCACCATGGTGAGCAAGGG
CGAGGAGGATAACATGGCCATCATCAAGGAGTTCATGCGCTTCAAGGTGCACATGGAGGGCTCCGTGAAC
GGCCACGAGTTCGAGATCGAGGGCGAGGGCGAGGGCCGCCCCTACGAGGGCACCCAGACCGCCAAGCTGA
AGGTGACCAAGGGTGGCCCCCTGCCCTTCGCCTGGGACATCCTGTCCCCTCAGTTCATGTACGGCTCCAA
GGCCTACGTGAAGCACCCCGCCGACATCCCCGACTACTTGAAGCTGTCCTTCCCCGAGGGCTTCAAGTGG
GAGCGCGTGATGAACTTCGAGGACGGCGGCGTGGTGACCGTGACCCAGGACTCCTCCCTGCAGGACGGCG
AGTTCATCTACAAGGTGAAGCTGCGCGGCACCAACTTCCCCTCCGACGGCCCCGTAATGCAGAAGAAGAC
CATGGGCTGGGAGGCCTCCTCCGAGCGGATGTACCCCGAGGACGGCGCCCTGAAGGGCGAGATCAAGCAG
AGGCTGAAGCTGAAGGACGGCGGCCACTACGACGCTGAGGTCAAGACCACCTACAAGGCCAAGAAGCCCG
TGCAGCTGCCCGGCGCCTACAACGTCAACATCAAGTTGGACATCACCTCCCACAACGAGGACTACACCAT
CGTGGAACAGTACGAACGCGCCGAGGGCCGCCACTCCACCGGCGGCATGGACGAGCTGTACAAGGGATCC
GGCAAGCCTATCCCTAATCCTCTGCTGGGACTGGACTCTACAGGAAGCGGAGCTACTAACTTCAGCCTGC
TGAAGCAGGCTGGAGACGTGGAGGAGAACCCTGGACCTGAGACCGACACCCTCCTGCTATGGGTGCTGCT
GCTCTGGGTGCCCGGCAGCACCGGCGACGCACCGGTCGGAGGCAACGACCCTAACCTGTTCGTCGCCCTG
TACGACTTCGTCGCCTCTGGCGACAACACCCTGAGCATCACCAAGGGCGAGAAGCTGAGAGTCCTGGGCT
ACAACCACAACGGCGAGTGGTGCGAGGCCCAGACCAAGAACGGCCAGGGCTGGGTCCCTAGCAACTACAT
CACACCTGTCAACAGCACCGGTGGAGGCAGCGGAGGAGGCTCCGGAGCCGCAGGCAGCACGCTGGACAAA
ATCGCCAAAAACGGTGTGATTGTCGTCGGTCACCGTGAATCTTCAGTGCCTTTCTCTTATTACGACAATC
AGCAAAAAGTGGTGGGTTACTCGCAGGATTACTCCAACGCCATTGTTGAAGCAGTGAAAAAGAAACTCAA
CAAACCGGACTTGCAGGTAAAACTGATTCCGATTACCTCACAAAACCGTATTCCACTGCTGCAAAACGGC
ACTTTCGATTTTGAATGTGGTTCTACCACCAACAACGTCGAACGCCAAAAACAGGCGGCTTTCTCTGACA
CTATTTTCGTGGTCGGTACGCGCCTGTTGACCAAAAAGGGTGGCGATATCAAAGATTTTGCCAACCTGAA
AGACAAAGCCGTAGTCGTCACTTCCGGCACTACCTCTGAAGTTTTGCTCAACAAACTGAATGAAGAGCAA
AAAATGAATATGCGCATCATCAGCGCCAAAGATCACGGTGACTCTTTCCGCACCCTGGAAAGCGGTCGTG
CCGTTGCCTTTATGATGGATGACGTGCTGCTGGCCGGTGAACGTGCGAAAGCGAAGAAACCAGACAACTG
GGAAATCGTCGGCAAGCCGCAGTCTCAGGAGGCCTACGGTTGTATGTTGCGTAAAGATGATCCGCAGTTC
AAAAAGCTGATGGATGACACCATCGCTCAGGTGCAGACCTCCGGTGAAGCGGAAAAATGGTTTGATAAGT
GGTTCAAAAATCCAATTCTGGTGAGCCACAACGTCTATATCACCGCCGACAAGCAGAAGAACGGCATCAA
GGCGAACTTCAAGATCCGCCACAACGTGGAGGACGGCAGCGTGCAGCTCGCCGACCACTACCAGCAGAAC
ACCCCCATCGGCGACGGCCCCGTGCTGCTGCCCGACAACCACTACCTGAGCACCCAGTCCGTGCTGAGCA
AAGACCCCAACGAGAAGCGCGATCACATGGTCCTGCTGGAGTTCGTGACCGCCGCCGGGATCACTCTCGG
CATGGACGAGCTGTACAAGGGAGGAGGCTCCGGAGGCGGAAGCGGTACCCTCGAGCTGGTGCCCCACTTG
CATAACCTCAATGACATCAGCCAATACACAAGTACAACCACCAAGGTCCCAAGCACTGACATCACCCTTC
GACCAACTCGGAAAAACTCAACCCCTGTGACCAGCGCATTTCCAACCGCTAAGCAAGACGACCCCAAACA
ACAGCCTAGTCCATTTAGCGTAGACCAAAGGGACTACAGCACAGAGCTGTCCGTGACCATAGCTGTAGGA
GCTTCCCTGCTTTTCCTGAACATTCTGGCTTTCGCGGCCCTCTATTACAAGAAGGACAAAAGGCGCCACG
ACGTACATAGGAGATGTAGTCCGCAACGAACTACAACCAATGATCTTACGCACGCACCTGAGGAGGAGAT
CATGAGTCTTCAGATGAAACACACAGACCTGGACCACGAGTGTGAATCCATCCATCCCCATGAGGTGGTG
CTGAGGACAGCATGCCCTCCGGACTATACCCTGGCAATGCGCCGAAGCCCAGACGACATTCCCCTGATGA
CACCCAATACCATAACCATGATTCCCAACACTATTCCAGGAATCCAGCCTCTCCACACTTTCAACACATT
CACTGGTGGACAGAATAATACTCTCCCTCATCCGCATCCACACCCCCACTCCCACAGCTAAAATCAACCT
CTGGATTACAAAATTTGTGAAAGATTGACTGGTATTCTTAACTATGTTGCTCCTTTTACGCTATGTGGAT
ACGCTGCTTTAATGCCTTTGTATCATGCTATTGCTTCCCGTATGGCTTTCATTTTCTCCTCCTTGTATAA
ATCCTGGTTGCTGTCTCTTTATGAGGAGTTGTGGCCCGTTGTCAGGCAACGTGGCGTGGTGTGCACTGTG
TTTGCTGACGCAACCCCCACTGGTTGGGGCATTGCCACCACCTGTCAGCTCCTTTCCGGGACTTTCGCTT
TCCCCCTCCCTATTGCCACGGCGGAACTCATCGCCGCCTGCCTTGCCCGCTGCTGGACAGGGGCTCGGCT
GTTGGGCACTGACAATTCCGTGGTGTTGTCGGGGAAATCATCGTCCTTTCCTTGGCTGCTCGCCTATGTT
GCCACCTGGATTCTGCGCGGGACGTCCTTCTGCTACGTCCCTTCGGCCCTCAATCCAGCGGACCTTCCTT
CCCGCGGCCTGCTGCCGGCTCTGCGGCCTCTTCCGCGTCTTCGCCTTCGCCCTCAGACGAGTCGGATCTC
CCTTTGGGCCGCCTCCCCGCATCGATACCGGCTCGAGACGGGTGGCATCCCTGTGACCCCTCCCCAGTGC
CTCTCCTGGCCCTGGAAGTTGCCACTCCAGTGCCCACCAGCCTTGTCCTAATAAAATTAAGTTGCATCAT
TTTGTCTGACTAGGTGTCCTTCTATAATATTATGGGGTGGAGGGGGGTGGTATGGAGCAAGGGGCAAGTT
GGGAAGACAACCTGTAGGGCCTGCGGGGTCTATTGGGAACCAAGCTGGAGTGCAGTGGCACAATCTTGGC
TCACTGCAATCTCCGCCTCCTGGGTTCAAGCGATTCTCCTGCCTCAGCCTCCCGAGTTGTTGGGATTCCA
GGCATGCATGACCAGGCTCAGCTAATTTTTGTTTTTTTGGTAGAGACGGGGTTTCACCATATTGGCCAGG
CTGGTCTCCAACTCCTAATCTCAGGTGATCTACCCACCTTGGCCTCCCAAATTGCTGGGATTACAGGCGT
GAACCACTGCTCCCTTCCCTGTCCTTCTCGAGCTGATTTTGTAGGTAACCACGTGCGGACCGAGCGGCCG
CAGGAACCCCTAGTGATGGAGTTGGCCACTCCCTCTCTGCGCGCTCGCTCGCTCACTGAGGCCGGGCGAC
CAAAGGTCGCCCGACGCCCGGGCTTTGCCCGGGCGGCCTCAGTGAGCGAGCGAGCGCGCAGCTGCCTGCA
GGGGCGCCTGATGCGGTATTTTCTCCTTACGCATCTGTGCGGTATTTCACACCGCATA
[95 nt withheld, positions 4959-5053]
T
[46 nt withheld, positions 5055-5100]
C
[141 nt withheld, positions 5102-5242]
CCTTTGACGTTGGAGTCCACGTTCTTT
[37 nt withheld, positions 5270-5306]
ACTCTATCTCGGGCTATTCTTTTGATTTATAAGGGATTTTGCCGATTTCGGTCTATTGGTTAAAAAATGA
GCTGATTTAACAAAAATTTAACGCGAATTTTAACAAAATATTAACGTTTACAATTTTATGGTGCACTCTC
AGTACAATCTGCTCTGATGCCGCATAGTTAAGCCAGCCCCGACACCCGCCAACACCCGCTGACGCGCCCT
GACGGGCTTGTCTGCTCCCGGCATCCGCTTACAGACAAGCTGTGACCGTCTCCGGGAGCTGCATGTGTCA
GAGGTTTTCACCGTCATCACCGAAACGCGCGAGACGAAAGGGCCTCGTGATACGCCTATTTTTATAGGTT
AATGTCATGATAATAATGGTTTCTTAGACGTCAGGTGGCACTTTTCGGGGAAATGTGCGCGGAACCCCTA
TTTGTTTATTTTTCTAAATACATTCAAATATGTATCCGCTCATGAGACAATAACCCTGATAAATGCTTCA
ATAATATTGAAAAAGGAAGAGTATGAGTATTCAACATTTCCGTGTCGCCCTTATTCCCTTTTTTGCGGCA
TTTTGCCTTCCTGTTTTTGCTCACCCAGAAACGCTGGTGAAAGTAAAAGATGCTGAAGATCAGTTGGGTG
CACGAGTGGGTTACATCGAACTGGATCTCAACAGCGGTAAGATCCTTGAGAGTTTTCGCCCCGAAGAACG
TTTTCCAATGATGAGCACTTTTAAAGTTCTGCTATGTGGCGCGGTATTATCCCGTATTGACGCCGGGCAA
GAGCAACTCGGTCGCCGCATACACTATTCTCAGAATGACTTGGTTGAGTACTCACCAGTCACAGAAAAGC
ATCTTACGGATGGCATGACAGTAAGAGAATTATGCAGTGCTGCCATAACCATGAGTGATAACACTGCGGC
CAACTTACTTCTGACAACGATCGGAGGACCGAAGGAGCTAACCGCTTTTTTGCACAACATGGGGGATCAT
GTAACTCGCCTTGATCGTTGGGAACCGGAGCTGAATGAAGCCATACCAAACGACGAGCGTGACACCACGA
TGCCTGTAGCAATGGCAACAACGTTGCGCAAACTATTAACTGGCGAACTACTTACTCTAGCTTCCCGGCA
ACAATTAATAGACTGGATGGAGGCGGATAAAGTTGCAGGACCACTTCTGCGCTCGGCCCTTCCGGCTGGC
TGGTTTATTGCTGATAAATCTGGAGCCGGTGAGCGTGGGTCTCGCGGTATCATTGCAGCACTGGGGCCAG
ATGGTAAGCCCTCCCGTATCGTAGTTATCTACACGACGGGGAGTCAGGCAACTATGGATGAACGAAATAG
ACAGATCGCTGAGATAGGTGCCTCACTGATTAAGCATTGGTAACTGTCAGACCAAGTTTACTCATATATA
CTTTAGATTGATTTAAAACTTCATTTTTAATTTAAAAGGATCTAGGTGAAGATCCTTTTTGATAATCTCA
TGACCAAAATCCCTTAACGTGAGTTTTCGTTCCACTGAGCGTCAGACCCCGTAGAAAAGATCAAAGGATC
TTCTTGAGATCCTTTTTTTCTGCGCGTAATCTGCTGCTTGCAAACAAAAAAACCACCGCTACCAGCGGTG
GTTTGTTTGCCGGATCAAGAGCTACCAACTCTTTTTCCGAAGGTAACTGGCTTCAGCAGAGCGCAGATAC
CAAATACTGTTCTTCTAGTGTAGCCGTAGTTAGGCCACCACTTCAAGAACTCTGTAGCACCGCCTACATA
CCTCGCTCTGCTAATCCTGTTACCAGTGGCTGCTGCCAGTGGCGATAAGTCGTGTCTTACCGGGTTGGAC
TCAAGACGATAGTTACCGGATAAGGCGCAGCGGTCGGGCTGAACGGGGGGTTCGTGCACACAGCCCAGCT
TGGAGCGAACGACCTACACCGAACTGAGATACCTACAGCGTGAGCTATGAGAAAGCGCCACGCTTCCCGA
AGGGAGAAAGGCGGACAGGTATCCGGTAAGCGGCAGGGTCGGAACAGGAGAGCGCACGAGGGAGCTTCCA
GGGGGAAACGCCTGGTATCTTTATAGTCCTGTCGGGTTTCGCCACCTCTGACTTGAGCGTCGATTTTTGT
GATGCTCGTCAGGGGGGCGGAGCCTATGGAAAAACGCCAGCAACGCGGCCTTTTTACGGTTCCTGGCCT
